>Addgene plasmid #57700 | wtEos-Tubulin-3 | depositor partial sequence | sequence record 88854 | insert sequence
ACGTCAGATCCGCTAGCATGAGTGCGATTAAGCCAGACATGAAGATCAACCTCCGTATGGAAGGCAACGT
AAACGGGCACCACTTTGTGATCGACGGAGATGGTACAGGCAAGCCTTTTGAGGGAAAACAGAGTATGGAT
CTTGAAGTCAAAGAGGGCGGACCTCTGCCTTTTGCCTTTGATATCCTGACCACTGCATTCCATTACGGCA
ACAGGGTATTCGCCGAATATCCAGACCACATACAAGACTATTTTAAGCAGTCGTTTCCTAAGGGGTATTC
GTGGGAACGAAGCTTGACTTTCGAAGACGGGGGCATTTGCATTGCCAGAAACGACATAACAATGGAAGGG
GACACTTTCTATAATAAAGTTCGATTTCACGGTGTAAACTTTCCCGCCAATGGTCCAGTTATGCAGAAGA
AGACGCTGAAATGGGAGCCCTCCACTGAGAAAATGTATGTGCGTGATGGAGTGCTGACGGGTGATATTAC
CATGGCTTTGTTGCTTGAAGGAAATGCCCATTACCGATGTGACTTCAGAACTACTTACAAAGCTAAGGAG
AAGGGTGTCAAGTTACCAGGCTACCACTTTGTGGACCACTGCATTGAGATTTTAAGCCATGACAAAGATT
ACAACAAGGTTAAGCTGTATGAGCATGCTGTTGCTCATTCTGGATTGCCTGACAATGCCAGACGAAGATC
TCGAGTGCGTGAGTGCATCTCCATCCACGTTGGCCAGGCTGGTGTCCAGATTGGCAATGCCTGCTGGGAG
CTCTACTGCCTGGAACACGGCATCCAGCCCGATGGCCAGATGCCAAGTGACAAGACCATTGGGGGAGGAG
ATGACTCCTTCAACACCTTCTTCAGTGAGACGGGCGCTGGCAAGCACGTGCCCCGGGCTGTGTTTGTAGA
CTTGGAACCCACAGTCATTGATGAAGTTCGCACTGGCACCTACCGCCAGCTCTTCCACCCTGAGCAGCTC
ATCAC
