>Addgene plasmid #57700 | wtEos-Tubulin-3 | depositor partial sequence | sequence record 88855 | insert sequence 2
CAGTTGATTATGGCAAGAAGTCCAAGCTGGAGTTCTCCATTTACCCAGCACCCCAGGTTTCCACAGCTGT
AGTTGAGCCCTACAACTCCATCCTCACCACCCACACCACCCTGGAGCACTCTGATTGTGCCTTCATGGTA
GACAATGAGGCCATCTATGACATCTGTCGTAGAAACCTCGATATCGAGCGCCCAACCTACACTAACCTTA
ACCGCCTTATTAGCCAGATTGTGTCCTCCATCACTGCTTCCCTGAGATTTGATGGAGCCCTGAATGTTGA
CCTGACAGAATTCCAGACCAACCTGGTGCCCTACCCCCGCATCCACTTCCCTCTGGCCACATATGCCCCT
GTCATCTCTGCTGAGAAAGCCTACCATGAACAGCTTTCTGTAGCAGAGATCACCAATGCTTGCTTTGAGC
CAGCCAACCAGATGGTGAAATGTGACCCTCGCCATGGTAAATACATGGCTTGCTGCCTGTTGTACCGTGG
TGACGTGGTTCCCAAAGATGTCAATGCTGCCATTGCCACCATCAAAACCAAGCGCAGCATCCAGTTTGTG
GATTGGTGCCCCACTGGCTTCAAGGTTGGCATCAACTACCAGCCTCCCACTGTGGTGCCTGGTGGAGACC
TGGCCAAGGTACAGAGAGCTGTGTGCATGCTGAGCAACACCACAGCCATTGCTGAGGCCTGGGCTCGCCT
GGACCACAAGTTTGACCTGATGTATGCCAAGCGTGCCTTTGTTCACTGGTACGTGGGTGAGGGGATGGAG
GAAGGCGAGTTTTCAGAGGCCCGTGAAGATATGGCTGCCCTTGAGAAGGATTATGAGGAGGTTGGTGTGG
ATTCTGTTGAAGGAGAGGGTGAGGAAGAAGGAGAGGAATACTAAGGATCCACCGGATCTAGATAACTGAT
CATAATCAGCCATACCACATT
