[The description below was written by a language model from this plasmid's Addgene catalogue record.]
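Description:
wtEos-Tubulin-3 is a mammalian expression plasmid that produces a fusion of the photoconvertible fluorescent protein wtEos with human alpha-tubulin (TUBA1B, also known as K-ALPHA-1), intended to label microtubules in living or fixed cells. The fusion is driven by the CMV promoter, a strong constitutive promoter in most mammalian cell lines. The use of an SV40 polyA reverse sequencing primer suggests that an SV40 polyadenylation signal lies downstream of the coding region. The backbone is a wtEos vector of about 4.75 kb without the insert. It is maintained at high copy in E. coli under kanamycin selection and carries a neomycin resistance marker, so stably transfected mammalian cells can be selected with G418. The record does not state the origin of replication, the cloning method, which end of tubulin carries the tag, or the linker between the two proteins. The "3" in the name is likewise not explained.

Eos is a green-to-red photoconvertible protein, and the two pairs of spectral values recorded match its two states: excitation and emission at about 505/516 nm for the green form, and 569/581 nm for the red form produced after conversion with violet or near-UV light. When fused to tubulin, the reporter incorporates into the microtubule lattice, allowing the cytoskeleton to be visualized. A chosen subpopulation of microtubules can also be optically highlighted and followed over time. Constructs of this type are typically used for localization studies, pulse-chase style tracking of microtubule dynamics, and photoactivation-based super-resolution imaging, although the record itself lists only the microtubule localization and the spectral properties. No feature table was supplied, so the element-level layout cannot be confirmed.
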