Addgene plasmid #57700: wtEos-Tubulin-3
Purpose: Localization: Microtubules, Excitation: 505 / 569, Emission: 516 / 581
Depositing lab: Michael Davidson. Depositing organization: Florida State University, Tallahassee.
Backbone
  Vector backbone: wtEos
  Backbone size w/o insert (bp): 4750
  Vector type: Mammalian Expression
  Selectable markers: Neomycin (select with G418)
Growth in bacteria
  Bacterial resistance: Kanamycin, 50 μg/mL
  Growth temperature: 37°C
  Growth strain: DH5alpha
  Copy number: High Copy
Gene/Insert
  Gene/Insert name: Tubulin (alt name: NM_006082.2)
  Species: H. sapiens (human)
  Entrez Gene: TUBA1B (a.k.a. K-ALPHA-1)
  Promoter: CMV
  Tag / fusion protein: wtEos
  Cloning method: Unknown
  Sequencing primers: 5′ CMV-F; 3′ SV40pA-R
Terms and licenses: Academic/Nonprofit Terms; Industry Terms
Depositor comments: . Excitation = 505 / 569; Emission = 516 / 581
How to cite: wtEos-Tubulin-3 was a gift from Michael Davidson (Addgene plasmid # 57700 ; http://n2t.net/addgene:57700 ; RRID:Addgene_57700)
